Addgene plasmid #214216: pDSG588
Purpose: biphasic target plasmid version 2.0 ("flip-proof")
Depositing lab: Uri Alon. Depositing organization: Weizmann Institute of Science. Publication: A synthetic differentiation circuit in Escherichia coli for suppressing mutant takeover. Glass DS, Bren A, Vaisbourd E, Mayo A, Alon U. Cell. 2024 Jan 31:S0092-8674(24)00061-8. doi: 10.1016/j.cell.2024.01.024. PubMed 38320549.
Backbone
  Vector backbone: pSB3A3
  Vector type: Bacterial Expression, Synthetic Biology
Growth in bacteria
  Bacterial resistance: Ampicillin, 100 μg/mL
  Growth temperature: 37°C
  Growth strain: DH5alpha
  Copy number: Low Copy
Gene/Insert
  Gene/Insert name: folA, trpC
Terms and licenses: Academic/Nonprofit Terms; Industry Terms: Not Available to Industry
How to cite: pDSG588 was a gift from Uri Alon (Addgene plasmid # 214216 ; http://n2t.net/addgene:214216 ; RRID:Addgene_214216)
