[The description below was written by a language model from this plasmid's Addgene catalogue record and pLannotate feature annotations shown in this document.]
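Description:
pDSG588 is a bacterial synthetic-biology plasmid built on the BioBrick backbone pSB3A3 and described as version 2.0 ("flip-proof") of a biphasic target plasmid. It comes from work on a synthetic differentiation circuit in Escherichia coli intended to suppress takeover by mutants. It replicates from a p15A origin, which is compatible with ColE1-type plasmids and so suits multi-plasmid circuits, and the record lists it as low copy. Selection is by ampicillin through a β-lactamase gene under its native bla promoter. The annotation also picks up short fragments resembling an RSF origin, a bom site and a signal-sequence-less β-lactamase. These are probably backbone remnants or partial matches rather than functional parts.

The payload sits between the BioBrick prefix and suffix and is flanked by backbone terminators, including the his operon terminator downstream. A fragment of the strong constitutive J23119 promoter lies at the start of the sequence record, followed on the same strand by two coding sequences. The first is a dihydrofolate reductase, which the catalogue calls folA but which the automated annotation matches to the R388-type trimethoprim-resistance DHFR, so the exact identity of this gene is not settled by the record. The second is E. coli trpC, the bifunctional enzyme that carries out two sequential steps of tryptophan biosynthesis.

These two genes plausibly provide separate selectable functions, trimethoprim tolerance and tryptophan prototrophy, linked to the two phases the name implies. No recombinase sites are annotated. The record does not explain how the cassette is rearranged or what makes this version "flip-proof".
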