Features (pLannotate 1.2.2; 13 found; start..end, strand, type, name):
      1..23      +  promoter       J23119(SpeI) promoter (fragment): bacterial promoter (Registry of Standard Biological Parts BBa J23119) modified to end with an SpeI site
    119..355     +  CDS            TpR: E. coli plasmid-associated dihydrofolate reductase; dhfrIIb from plasmid R388; confers resistance to trimethoprim
    583..1941    +  CDS            trpC: TRPC_ECOLI - Also known as trpF. Experimental evidence at protein level: Swiss-Prot protein existence level 1. Bifunctional enzyme that catalyzes two sequential steps of tryptophan biosynthetic pathway. The first reaction is catalyzed by the isomerase, coded by the TrpF domain; the second reaction is catalyzed by the synthase, coded by the TrpC domain. From Escherichia coli (strain K12).
   2078..2098    +  misc_feature   BioBrick suffix: universal suffix for all parts
   2099..2156    +  terminator     his operon terminator: This putative transcriptin terminator from the E. coli his operon has a 2-bp deletion introduced during synthesis. Its efficiency has not been determined.
   2252..3112    -  CDS            AmpR: β-lactamase; bla; confers resistance to ampicillin, carbenicillin, and related antibiotics
   3113..3184    -  promoter       AmpR promoter: bla
   3370..3396    +  misc_feature   bom (fragment): basis of mobility region from pBR322
   3495..3550    -  rep_origin     RSF ori (fragment): Plasmids containing the RSF 1030 origin of replication can be propagated in E. coli cells that contain additional plasmids with compatible origins.
   3638..4183    -  rep_origin     p15A ori: Plasmids containing the medium-copy-number p15A origin of replication can be propagated in E. coli cells that contain a second plasmid with the ColE1 origin.
   4349..4594    -  CDS            bla(M) (fragment): β-lactamase lacking the signal sequence; bla(M); allows cytosolic expression of β-lactamase
   4673..4716    -  terminator     bacterial terminator: putative bacterial transcription terminator
   4719..4740    +  misc_feature   BioBrick prefix: BioBrick prefix for parts that do not start with "ATG"
>Addgene plasmid #214216 | pDSG588 | addgene full sequence | sequence record 426111 | Addgene NGS Result
TTGACAGCTAGCTCAGTCCTAGGGACTATGCTAGCTACTAGAGAACTTTTCGGATCAAGCTATGAAGGAC
GCAAAGAGGGAACTAAACACTTTACTAGAGAAAGAGGAGAAATACTAGATGGGTCAAAGTAGCGATGAAG
CCAACGCTCCCGTTGCAGGGCAGTTTGCGCTTCCCCTGAGTGCCACCTTTGGCTTAGGGGATCGCGTACG
CAAGAAATCTGGTGCCGCTTGGCAGGGTCAAGTCGTCGGTTGGTATTGCACAAAACTCACTCCTGAAGGC
TATGCGGTCGAGTCCGAATCCCACCCAGGCTCAGTGCAAATTTATCCTGTGGCTGCACTTGAACGTGTGG
CCTAATAACTCGGTACCAAATTCCAGAAAAGAGGCCTCCCGAAAGGGGGGCCTTTTTTCGTTTTGGTCCG
CATCCACCTGTGCGGACCTCGGTACCAAATTCCAGAAAAGAGACGCTTTCGAGCGTCTTTTTTCGTTTTG
GTCCATCGAGTGGCGCGCTTAGTTCCTCGTTTTCTCTCGTTGGAAGAAGAAGAAACGAGAAACTAAATAC
TAGAGTCACACAGGACTACTAGATGATGCAAACCGTTTTAGCGAAAATCGTCGCAGACAAGGCGATTTGG
GTAGAAGCCCGCAAACAGCAGCAACCGCTGGCCAGTTTTCAGAATGAGGTTCAGCCGAGCACGCGACATT
TTTATGATGCGCTACAGGGTGCGCGCACGGCGTTTATTCTGGAGTGCAAGAAAGCGTCGCCGTCAAAAGG
CGTGATCCGTGATGATTTCGATCCAGCACGCATTGCCGCCATTTATAAACATTACGCTTCGGCAATTTCG
GTGCTGACTGATGAGAAATATTTTCAGGGGAGCTTTAATTTCCTCCCCATCGTCAGCCAAATCGCCCCGC
AGCCGATTTTATGTAAAGACTTCATTATCGACCCTTACCAGATCTATCTGGCGCGCTATTACCAGGCCGA
TGCCTGCTTATTAATGCTTTCAGTACTGGATGACGACCAATATCGCCAGCTTGCCGCCGTCGCTCACAGT
CTGGAGATGGGGGTGCTGACCGAAGTCAGTAATGAAGAGGAACAGGAGCGCGCCATTGCATTGGGAGCAA
AGGTCGTTGGCATCAACAACCGCGATCTGCGTGATTTGTCGATTGATCTCAACCGTACCCGCGAGCTTGC
GCCGAAACTGGGGCACAACGTGACGGTAATCAGCGAATCCGGCATCAATACTTACGCTCAGGTGCGCGAG
TTAAGCCACTTCGCTAACGGTTTTCTGATTGGTTCGGCGTTGATGGCCCATGACGATTTGCACGCCGCCG
TGCGCCGGGTGTTGCTGGGTGAGAATAAAGTATGTGGCCTGACGCGTGGGCAAGATGCTAAAGCAGCTTA
TGACGCGGGCGCGATTTACGGTGGGTTGATTTTTGTTGCGACATCACCGCGTTGCGTCAACGTTGAACAG
GCGCAGGAAGTGATGGCTGCGGCACCGTTGCAGTATGTTGGCGTGTTCCGCAATCACGATATTGCCGATG
TGGTGGACAAAGCTAAGGTGTTATCGCTGGCGGCAGTGCAACTGCATGGTAATGAAGAACAGCTGTATAT
CGATACGCTGCGTGAAGCTCTGCCAGCACATGTTGCCATCTGGAAAGCATTAAGCGTCGGTGAAACCCTG
CCCGCCCGCGAGTTTCAGCACGTTGATAAATATGTTTTAGACAACGGCCAGGGTGGAAGCGGGCAACGTT
TTGACTGGTCACTATTAAATGGTCAATCGCTTGGCAACGTTCTGCTGGCGGGGGGCTTAGGCGCAGATAA
CTGCGTGGAAGCGGCACAAACCGGCTGCGCCGGACTTGATTTTAATTCTGCTGTAGAGTCGCAACCGGGC
ATCAAAGACGCACGTCTTTTGGCCTCGGTTTTCCAGACGCTGCGCGCATATTAATAACTCGGTACCAAAG
ACGAACAATAAGACGCTGAAAAGCGTCTTTTTTCGTTTTGGTCCTTTGAAGTTTAGGGGATAGTCCAATT
ATTGAAGGCCTCCCTAACGGGGGGCCTTTTTTTGTTTCTGGTCTCCCTACTAGTAGCGGCCGCTGCAGTC
CGGCAAAAAAGGGCAAGGTGTCACCACCCTGCCCTTTTTCTTTAAAACCGAAAAGATTACTTCGCGTTAT
GCAGGCTTCCTCGCTCACTGACTCGCTGCGCTCGGTCGTTCGGCTGCGGCGAGCGGTATCAGCTCACTCA
AAGGCGGTAATTTACCAATGCTTAATCAGTGAGGCACCTATCTCAGCGATCTGTCTATTTCGTTCATCCA
TAGTTGCCTGACTCCCCGTCGTGTAGATAACTACGATACGGGAGGGCTTACCATCTGGCCCCAGTGCTGC
AATGATACCGCGAGACCCACGCTCACCGGCTCCAGATTTATCAGCAATAAACCAGCCAGCCGGAAGGGCC
GAGCGCAGAAGTGGTCCTGCAACTTTATCCGCCTCCATCCAGTCTATTAATTGTTGCCGGGAAGCTAGAG
TAAGTAGTTCGCCAGTTAATAGTTTGCGCAACGTTGTTGCCATTGCTACAGGCATCGTGGTGTCACGCTC
GTCGTTTGGTATGGCTTCATTCAGCTCCGGTTCCCAACGATCAAGGCGAGTTACATGATCCCCCATGTTG
TGCAAAAAAGCGGTTAGCTCCTTCGGTCCTCCGATCGTTGTCAGAAGTAAGTTGGCCGCAGTGTTATCAC
TCATGGTTATGGCAGCACTGCATAATTCTCTTACTGTCATGCCATCCGTAAGATGCTTTTCTGTGACTGG
TGAGTACTCAACCAAGTCATTCTGAGAATAGTGTATGCGGCGACCGAGTTGCTCTTGCCCGGCGTCAATA
CGGGATAATACCGCGCCACATAGCAGAACTTTAAAAGTGCTCATCATTGGAAAACGTTCTTCGGGGCGAA
AACTCTCAAGGATCTTACCGCTGTTGAGATCCAGTTCGATGTAACCCACTCGTGCACCCAACTGATCTTC
AGCATCTTTTACTTTCACCAGCGTTTCTGGGTGAGCAAAAACAGGAAGGCAAAATGCCGCAAAAAAGGGA
ATAAGGGCGACACGGAAATGTTGAATACTCATACTCTTCCTTTTTCAATATTATTGAAGCATTTATCAGG
GTTATTGTCTCATGAGCGGATACATATTTGAATGTATTTAGATCACGCATCTTCCCGACAACGCAGACCG
TTCCGTGGCAAAGCAAAAGTTCAAAATCACCAACTGGTCCACCTACAACAAAGCTCTCATCAACCGTGGC
TCCCTCACTTTCTGGCTGGATGATGGGGCGATTCAGGCCTGGTATGAGTCAGCAACACCTTCTTCACGAG
GCAGACCTCAGCGCTAGCGGAGTGTATACTGGCTTACTATGTTGGCACTGATGAGGGTGTCAGTGAAGTG
CTTCATGTGGCAGGAGAAAAAAGGCTGCACCGGTGCGTCAGCAGAATATGTGATACAGGATATATTCCGC
TTCCTCGCTCACTGACTCGCTACGCTCGGTCGTTCGACTGCGGCGAGCGGAAATGGCTTACGAACGGGGC
GGAGATTTCCTGGAAGATGCCAGGAAGATACTTAACAGGGAAGTGAGAGGGCCGCGGCAAAGCCGTTTTT
CCATAGGCTCCGCCCCCCTGACAAGCATCACGAAATCTGACGCTCAAATCAGTGGTGGCGAAACCCGACA
GGACTATAAAGATACCAGGCGTTTCCCCCTGGCGGCTCCCTCGTGCGCTCTCCTGTTCCTGCCTTTCGGT
TTACCGGTGTCATTCCGCTGTTATGGCCGCGTTTGTCTCATTCCACGCCTGACACTCAGTTCCGGGTAGG
CAGTTCGCTCCAAGCTGGACTGTATGCACGAACCCCCCGTTCAGTCCGACCGCTGCGCCTTATCCGGTAA
CTATCGTCTTGAGTCCAACCCGGAAAGACATGCAAAAGCACCACTGGCAGCAGCCACTGGTAATTGATTT
AGAGGAGTTAGTCTTGAAGTCATGCGCCGGTTAAGGCTAAACTGAAAGGACAAGTTTTGGTGACTGCGCT
CCTCCAAGCCAGTTACCTCGGTTCAAAGAGTTGGTAGCTCAGAGAACCTTCGAAAAACCGCCCTGCAAGG
CGGTTTTTTCGTTTTCAGAGCAAGAGATTACGCGCAGACCAAAACGATCTCAAGAAGATCATCTTATTAA
GGGGTCTGACGCTCAGTGGAACGAAAACTCACGTTAAGGGATTTTGGTCATGAGATTATCAAAAAGGATC
TTCACCTAGATCCTTTTAAATTAAAAATGAAGTTTTAAATCAATCTAAAGTATATATGAGTAAACTTGGT
CTGACAGTTACCAATGCTTAATCAGTGAGGCACCTATCTCAGCGATCTGTCTATTTCGTTCATCCATAGT
TGCCTGACTCCCCGTCGTGTAGATAACTACGATACGGGAGGGCTTACCATCTGGCCCCAGTGCTGCAATG
ATACCGCGAGACCCACGCTCACCGGCTCCAGATTTATCAGCAATAAACCAGCCAGCCGGAAGGGCCGAGC
GCAGAAGTGGTCCTGCAACTTTATCCGCCTCCATCCAGTCTATTCCATGGTGCCACCTGACGTCTAAGAA
ACCATTATTATCATGACATTAACCTATAAAAATAGGCGTATCACGAGGCAGAATTTCAGATAAAAAAAAT
CCTTAGCTTTCGCTAAGGATGATTTCTGGAATTCGCGGCCGCTTCTAGAG
